>Addgene plasmid #84886 | pAav-MDM2-PQS2-3xHA | addgene partial sequence | sequence record 167074 | MSCV_C_rev2 5'-ggccagaggccacttgtgtagcgcc-3'
CCAGCGGGGCTGCTAAAGCGCATGCTCCAGACTGCCTTGGGAAAAGCGCCTCCCCTACCCGGTAGGGCGC
GATAACTTCGTATAATGTATGCTATACGAAGTTATCCGAAGCTTTCAAGCCTCGGGCTCGCCAGCGTAAT
CTGGAACGTCATAGGGATAGCTTCCTGCATAGTCCGGGACGTCATAGGGATAGCCAGCGTAATCTGGAAC
ATCGTATGGGTAGTTTTCTGTCTCCAGGAATCTTCCAGCACCGATTCCTGGAGAAGCTCCCAGGCCTCTA
TAAGCCTCGGCCACTGAAGTTCCTATACTTTCTAGAGAATAGGAACTTCGGAATAGGAACTTCCCGAATT
CGGGGAAATAAGTTAGCACAATCATTTGAATTGGTTGTCTACATACTGGGCAGGGCTTATTCCTTTTCTT
TAGCTTCTTTGCACATGTAAAGCAGGCCATAAGATGTCCTGTTTTGCCATGGACAATGCAACCATTTTTA
GGTCGACCTTGACAAATCACACAAGGTTCAATGGCATTAAGGGGCAAACTAGATTCCACACTCTCTTCTT
TGTCTTGGGTTTCTTCCCTTTCAAACTCTTTCACATCTTCTTGGCTGCTATAAATNATGCTACTAGAAGT
TGATGGCTGAGAATAGTCTTCACTTTCTTGTGATTGTGAAGCTTGTGTAATTTTATCATCATTTTCCTCA
ACACATGACTCTCTGGAATCATTCACTATAGTTTTTTTACAATCAGGAACATCAAAGCCCTCTTCAGCTT
GTGTTGAGTTTTCCAGTTTGGCTTTCTCAGAGATTTCCCCTTTATCTTTCCCTTTATCTTCAGGAAGCCA
ATTCTCACGAAGGGCCCAACATCTGTTGCAATGTGATGGAAGGGGGGGATTCATTTCATTGCATGAAGTG
CATTTCCAATAGTCCTTCAATGAAATAAGACACACAGTCAGTTTCTGTAACCCTTTAACTGCTCAGT
