[The description below was written by a language model from this plasmid's Addgene catalogue record.]
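Description:
pAav-MDM2-PQS2-3xHA is a recombinant AAV targeting vector, built on the pAav-MCS-PQS2-3xHA backbone, that serves as a homology-directed repair template for tagging the C-terminus of the endogenous human MDM2 (HDM2) protein. The plasmid totals about 6.9 kb, is maintained in bacteria as a high-copy plasmid under ampicillin selection, and is propagated in a recombination-reduced strain. That choice fits the presence of AAV inverted terminal repeats, which are prone to rearrangement; the depositor notes they can be difficult to sequence across. The ITRs allow the intervening donor DNA to be packaged into rAAV particles for delivery into human cells.

The payload consists of two promoterless stretches of human MDM2 genomic sequence that act as homology arms. HR1, roughly 1.0 kb and cloned between MluI and EcoRI, is positioned so that the end of the MDM2 coding sequence is fused to the PQS2 and 3xHA tags. HR2, also about 1.0 kb and cloned between XhoI and NheI, supplies the downstream arm. Between the arms lie the tag sequence and a selection cassette conferring neomycin resistance, so that correctly targeted mammalian cells can be enriched with G418. The record does not state the promoter driving this cassette or whether it is flanked by recombinase sites for later removal. Because the arms carry no promoter, the tagged protein is expressed from the native MDM2 locus after recombination.

According to the associated publication title, such tags provide universal proteotypic peptides for quantifying tagged proteins by targeted proteomics, while the 3xHA epitope supports standard antibody-based detection and purification. No feature table was provided, so element positions cannot be confirmed.
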