Addgene plasmid #84886: pAav-MDM2-PQS2-3xHA
Purpose: rAAV-based template for genome engineering of the MDM2 protein C-terminus containing PQS2 and 3xHA tags and a selection cassette
Depositing lab: Sven Eyckerman. Depositing organization: Vlaams Instituut voor Biotechnologie (VIB, vzw). Publication: An extra dimension in protein tagging by quantifying universal proteotypic peptides using targeted proteomics. Vandemoortele G, Staes A, Gonnelli G, Samyn N, De Sutter D, Vandermarliere E, Timmerman E, Gevaert K, Martens L, Eyckerman S. Sci Rep. 2016 Jun 6;6:27220. doi: 10.1038/srep27220. PubMed 27264994.
Backbone
  Vector backbone: pAav-MCS-PQS2-3xHA
  Backbone manufacturer: Eyckerman lab
  Backbone size w/o insert (bp): 4890
  Total vector size (bp): 6877
  Vector type: AAV
  Selectable markers: Neomycin (select with G418)
Growth in bacteria
  Bacterial resistance: Ampicillin, 100 μg/mL
  Growth temperature: 37°C
  Growth strain: NEB Stable
  Copy number: High Copy
Gene/Insert 1
  Gene/Insert name: MDM2 genomic sequence HR1 (alt name: HDM2)
  Species: H. sapiens (human)
  Insert size (bp): 1020
  Entrez Gene: MDM2 (a.k.a. ACTFS, HDMX, LSKB, hdm2)
  Promoter: no
  Tag / fusion protein: PQS2 3xHA (C terminal on insert)
  Cloning method: Restriction Enzyme; 5′ cloning site MluI (not destroyed); 3′ cloning site EcoRI (not destroyed)
  Sequencing primers: 5′ CCTCTGACTTGAGCGTCGAT; 3′ TAGGGCGCGATAACTTCGTA
Gene/Insert 2
  Gene/Insert name: MDM2 genomic insert HR2 (alt name: HDM2)
  Species: H. sapiens (human)
  Insert size (bp): 1008
  Entrez Gene: MDM2 (a.k.a. ACTFS, HDMX, LSKB, hdm2)
  Promoter: no
  Cloning method: Restriction Enzyme; 5′ cloning site XhoI (not destroyed); 3′ cloning site NheI (not destroyed)
  Sequencing primers: 5′ GGGAGGATTGGGAAGACAAT; 3′ TACTATGGTTGCTTTGACGT
Terms and licenses: Academic/Nonprofit Terms; Industry Terms: Not Available to Industry
Depositor comments: Sequencing over ITR sequences may be difficult
How to cite: pAav-MDM2-PQS2-3xHA was a gift from Sven Eyckerman (Addgene plasmid # 84886 ; http://n2t.net/addgene:84886 ; RRID:Addgene_84886)
